>Addgene plasmid #187373 | Cherry-Plekhh1 5 silent mutations | addgene full sequence | sequence record 368873 | Addgene NGS Result
TAGTTATTAATAGTAATCAATTACGGGGTCATTAGTTCATAGCCCATATATGGAGTTCCGCGTTACATAA
CTTACGGTAAATGGCCCGCCTGGCTGACCGCCCAACGACCCCCGCCCATTGACGTCAATAATGACGTATG
TTCCCATAGTAACGCCAATAGGGACTTTCCATTGACGTCAATGGGTGGAGTATTTACGGTAAACTGCCCA
CTTGGCAGTACATCAAGTGTATCATATGCCAAGTACGCCCCCTATTGACGTCAATGACGGTAAATGGCCC
GCCTGGCATTATGCCCAGTACATGACCTTATGGGACTTTCCTACTTGGCAGTACATCTACGTATTAGTCA
TCGCTATTACCATGGTGATGCGGTTTTGGCAGTACATCAATGGGCGTGGATAGCGGTTTGACTCACGGGG
ATTTCCAAGTCTCCACCCCATTGACGTCAATGGGAGTTTGTTTTGGCACCAAAATCAACGGGACTTTCCA
AAATGTCGTAACAACTCCGCCCCATTGACGCAAATGGGCGGTAGGCGTGTACGGTGGGAGGTCTATATAA
GCAGAGCTGGTTTAGTGAACCGTCAGATCCGCTAGCGTTTAAACTTAAGCTTGCCACCATGGTGAGCAAG
GGCGAGGAGGATAACATGGCCATCATCAAGGAGTTCATGCGCTTCAAGGTGCACATGGAGGGCTCCGTGA
ACGGCCACGAGTTCGAGATCGAGGGCGAGGGCGAGGGCCGCCCCTACGAGGGCACCCAGACCGCCAAGCT
GAAGGTGACCAAGGGTGGCCCCCTGCCCTTCGCCTGGGACATCCTGTCCCCTCAGTTCATGTACGGCTCC
AAGGCCTACGTGAAGCACCCCGCCGACATCCCCGACTACTTGAAGCTGTCCTTCCCCGAGGGCTTCAAGT
GGGAGCGCGTGATGAACTTCGAGGACGGCGGCGTGGTGACCGTGACCCAGGACTCCTCCCTGCAGGACGG
CGAGTTCATCTACAAGGTGAAGCTGCGCGGCACCAACTTCCCCTCCGACGGCCCCGTAATGCAGAAGAAG
ACCATGGGCTGGGAGGCCTCCTCCGAGCGGATGTACCCCGAGGACGGCGCCCTGAAGGGCGAGATCAAGC
AGAGGCTGAAGCTGAAGGACGGCGGCCACTACGACGCTGAGGTCAAGACCACCTACAAGGCCAAGAAGCC
CGTGCAGCTGCCCGGCGCCTACAACGTCAACATCAAGTTGGACATCACCTCCCACAACGAGGACTACACC
ATCGTGGAACAGTACGAACGCGCCGAGGGCCGCCACTCCACCGGCGGCATGGACGAGCTGTACAAGTCCG
GACTCAGATCTCGAGCTCAAGCTTCGAATTCTATGGCAGAACTCAAGGTGGAGGCGCCGGCCAGCGTAGA
CTGGCAGAAACGCTGCCTGACCCTGGAAACTCAGCTTTTCCGGTTCCGCCTACAGGCCAGCAAGATAAGG
GAGCTGCTGGCTGACAAGATGCAGGAGCTGGAGCAGAGGCTGCTGGAGGCAGAGCAGAGAGCAGAGAACG
CTGAGACCCAGGTGGGTGTCATGGAAGAGAAGGTAAAACTATCCAATCTGAAGAATGTGGACTCTGAGGG
GAGCCTGCACCGGAAATACCAAGAATTGCTGAAAGCCATAAAGGGCAAAGATGAGCTCATCAGCCAGCTA
GAGGCTCAGCTGGAGAAGCAGAAGCAGATGAGGGCAGAGGAAGCAAAAACTGTTCAAGAAAAAGCTGCAA
AGATCAAGGAATGGGTGACACTCAAGTTGGCAAAGCTTGAGATGGAGAATCAGCATCTGAAAAGCCATAA
TCAGCGCCTGGTGGAGCAGGTGGGATCCCTTCAAGATGCGCTAGAAGCTATTCAGATAGCTCCTTCACGG
AAGCTGCTGGTGCCCCCCTACGGAGCTGCAGAGCAGGATTCTGTCCCTTCAGAGCCGGGAATCCAGCCTA
TGGGCCAGGACAGTGGCTCCCAGGCCCAGGGTCTGAAGGCAGCTGTGCTTGCACCTTCCCCAGGTGCCCT
GCAGAGCAAGGACTCTGTTTCTGAAGCAGCAAGCCCCTTGGAGGATTCTAGTTCCAGCACGGTCCATTCT
GGGGAAACAGTAGAGGCCAAGCCCCTTCAACCTCATCTGGGAAGAGAGAGCCCTCCCCACCAGCCATGCA
TGAAGCTTCTTACCTTCAGATGTAGTTCAGCTTCCTGGGGTGAGGGTCTGGTTACTGCTCAGAGAGGGAT
GCTCCCTGGGACAAAGACCTCTGCCAGGGAAGGTGGTCCTGGCAGCAGTCTGACCCTACCAAAGGTGCGG
GCTCCTGGCACCCCGCGGGACAGCATCCAGTTGGCCAAAAGGCACCACAGCCAGCCCCAGGTGGGCCATG
GGCACTTTGGCCGTGTGGTAAACATTGAGACTGAGGCCTTCTCAGCCCTCCACCCCTCTGGCCTTCCTGA
GCTGGAGTCCCGAGCTAGGTCCCGGGAGGAACCAGAGAAGATGGAGATGGAGGAGCCACCCCCAGCAGGG
AAGAATGAGGAAAGAGAGAGCCCAAAGGCCCTTGGAGCTGAGCTGGAGGAAGTGGAGCTGGGTAACAAGC
CACCTACACCCCCGCTGCACCAGTTTTCATCCTGGGAGAGCCGGATCTATGCTGTGGCCACATCGGGCAT
GCGGCTCTCAGATATGTCTCCCAGAAGTAATACTGCATGCTGCGCTTCAAGCCCTCCTGCCCTTGTTTCC
CCTGGGTCTTTCTCTGGCCTGGTCTACAAGAATGTCACTGTGCCTGTCTACACAGCACTGAAGGGGAGAG
CTACACAGATCAGCAACATGCCCTTTATGGACGAGTCCTCTGGGTCTGACGATGACTGCAGCTCTCAGGC
GAGTTTCCGAATCTCGGTCCCCTCCTCTGAGTCCAGAAAAACAAGTGGTCTAGGCAGCCCCCGGGCCATC
AAGAGAGGCGTCTCCATGTCCTCACTGAGCTCCGAGGGTGACTACGCCATCCCCCCGGACGCCTGCTCAC
TGGACAGTGACTACTCAGAGCCTGAGCACAAACTGCAGCGCACCTCATCCTACTCCACCGACGGGCTGGG
CCTGGGCGGGGAGTCACTGGAGAAGTCGGGCTACCTGCTGAAAATGGGGAGCCAGGTGAAGACGTGGAAG
AGGCGCTGGTTTGTCCTGAGACAGGGACAGATTATGTACTACAAGTCCCCGAGTGATGTCATCCGGAAAC
CTCAAGGCCAAGTGGATCTGAACTCCCGCTGCCAAATTGTTCGAGGGGAGGGTTCACAGACGTTTCAGCT
CATCTCTGAGAAGAAAACCTACTACCTGACGGCCGATTCACCCAGCCTGCTGGAGGAGTGGATCCGAGTA
CTCCAGAGCCTGCTGAAGGTGCAGGCCACCGGGCCTCCAGCTCTGCTTCGGGGTGGCACCAAGCCCACCG
TGAAGGGCTGGCTGACCAAGGTAAAGCATGGCCACTCCAAGGTGGTCTGGTGCGCTCTTGTTGGGAAAAT
CTTCTACTACTATCGGAGCCATGAGGACAAGCGACCCCTGGGCTGCCTGCCTGTGCGGGATGCGCACATA
GAGGAAGTAGATCGATCCTGTGACTCAGACGAGGACTATGAGGCTGGAGGAACCAGACGGTTGCTTTCCT
CCCACTGCACCCTGGTGATCCACCCCACAGAGCACAGCCCCACCTACCTCCTCATTGGCACCAAGCATGA
AAAGGATACGTGGCTCTACCACCTCACAGTGGCTGCAGGTGGCAGCAGTGCCAAGGTGGGCACTGCCTAT
GAGCAGCTCATTGGAAAACTGATGGATGGTGAAGGAGATCCAGATTCGCCGCTCTGGAGGCACCCCATGC
TGTGCTACAGCAAAGACGGCCTATACGCCTCCCTCACCACCCTGCCCTCTGAGGCCTTGCAGACGGAGGC
CCTCAAGCTCTTCAAGTCCTGCCAGCTCTTCATCAACGTGCCGGTGGAAGCTGCCTCGGTGGACTACCAT
GTGTCCCTGGCCCAGACCGCACTGCAGGTCTGCCTGGTTCACCCCGAGCTGCAGAGTGAGATCTACTGCC
AACTCATGAAGCAGACCAGCTGCCGCCCACCTCAGAAGTACTCCCTCATGCAGTGCTGGCAGCTCCTCGC
TCTGTGTGCTCCACTTTTCCTGCCTCAGCATCACTTCCTCTGGTATGTCAAGCAGCAGCTCCAACGCCAT
GCAGATCCCAGAAGTGAAACTGGCCAGTATGCCACCTACTGCCAGCGGGCAGTGGAGCGGACCCTGCGGA
CCGGGGAGCGGGAAGCCAGGCCATCGCGCATGGAAGTGGTGTCCATCCTGCTGCGTAACCCCTTCCACCA
CTCCTTGCCCTTCAGCATCCCCGTGCACTTTACCAACGGGACTTACCATGTGGTTGGTTTTGACGGCTCT
TCCACGGTTGATGAGTTCCTCCAGCGGCTGAACCAGGAGATAGGCATGAGAAAGCCATCCCACTCTGGCT
TTGCCCTCTTCACGGACGATCCCTCGGGCAGGGACCTGGAGCACTGCCTGCAGGGAAGTGTCAAGATCTG
TGATGCCATCTCCAAGTGGGAACAAGCCATGAAGGAGCTGCACCCCGGAAAGTCTGAGGGTGGGACACGC
GTCGTGAAGCTGATGTACAAGAACAGGCTGTACTTTCGCAGTCAAGTCAAAGGGGAGACGGACCGAGAAC
GGCTGCTCCTTGCCTCTCAAACCAGTAGAGAGATAGTGGCAGGGAGGTTTCCTATCAACAAGGAATTGGC
TCTTGAGATGGCTGCCCTGATGGCCCAGGTAGAATATGGGGACTTGGAGAAGCCTGCCCTGCCAGGCCCT
GGAGGCACATCCCCTGCCAAGGCTCAGCATCTTCTCCAGCAGGTCCTAGACAGGTTCCACCCCAGGCGCT
ATAGACATGGGGCCCCCGCTGAACAGCTGAGGCACCTGGCAGATATGTTGACCACAAAATGGGCAACATT
GCAAGGATGCTCCCCTCCTGAGTGCATCCGCATCTACCTGACCGTGGCCAGGAAATGGCCTTTCTTTGGT
GCTAAACTTTTTGCTGCTCAGCCTGCCCAGCTGTCTTCCAAGGAGAACGCTCTGGTGTGGATTGCTGTGA
ATGAGGATGGCGTCAGCATCCTGGACCACAACACTATGCAAGTGCACATCACTTACCCCTACTCTTCAGT
GACAACGTTTGGTGGCTGCAGGGATGACTTCATGCTTGTGATTAGATCTATCCCAGACAAGAGCTCTGGA
AAAAGCCACATTGAGAAGTTGATCTTCCGGATGGCTGCTCCCAAGATTGCAGAAGCCACCTTCATCATGG
CCAGCTATATGAACCATTGCACTACAACTGTGAACCCCCCCACCAACCCACCCGGAGCCTGCCAGCTGTG
GGAACTGGATGGACGACAGTTCTTTTCTTCTGTTTCCTGTGCTACCAAGGGGCCAACGTTGCTGTGAGTC
GACGGTACCGCGGGCCCGGGATCCACCGGATCTAGATAACTGATCATAATCAGCCATACCACATTTGTAG
AGGTTTTACTTGCTTTAAAAAACCTCCCACACCTCCCCCTGAACCTGAAACATAAAATGAATGCAATTGT
TGTTGTTAACTTGTTTATTGCAGCTTATAATGGTTACAAATAAAGCAATAGCATCACAAATTTCACAAAT
AAAGCATTTTTTTCACTGCATTCTAGTTGTGGTTTGTCCAAACTCATCAATGTATCTTAACGCGTAAATT
GTAAGCGTTAATATTTTGTTAAAATTCGCGTTAAATTTTTGTTAAATCAGCTCATTTTTTAACCAATAGG
CCGAAATCGGCAAAATCCCTTATAAATCAAAAGAATAGACCGAGATAGGGT
[37 nt withheld, positions 5862-5898]
AAAGAACGTGGACTCCAACGTCAAAGG
[49 nt withheld, positions 5926-5974]
T
[91 nt withheld, positions 5976-6066]
G
[124 nt withheld, positions 6068-6191]
CAGGTGGCACTTTTCGGGGAAATGTGCGCGGAACCCCTATTTGTTTATTTTTCTAAATACATTCAAATAT
GTATCCGCTCATGAGACAATAACCCTGATAAATGCTTCAATAATATTGAAAAAGGAAGAGTCCTGAGGCG
GAAAGAACCAGCTGTGGAATGTGTGTCAGTTAGGGTGTGGAAAGTCCCCAGGCTCCCCAGCAGGCAGAAG
TATGCAAAGCATGCATCTCAATTAGTCAGCAACCAGGTGTGGAAAGTCCCCAGGCTCCCCAGCAGGCAGA
AGTATGCAAAGCATGCATCTCAATTAGTCAGCAACCATAGTCCCGCCCCTAACTCCGCCCATCCCGCCCC
TAACTCCGCCCAGTTCCGCCCATTCTCCGCCCCATGGCTGACTAATTTTTTTTATTTATGCAGAGGCCGA
GGCCGCCTCGGCCTCTGAGCTATTCCAGAAGTAGTGAGGAGGCTTTTTTGGAGGCCTAGGCTTTTGCAAA
GATCGATCAAGAGACAGGATGAGGATCGTTTCGCATGATTGAACAAGATGGATTGCACGCAGGTTCTCCG
GCCGCTTGGGTGGAGAGGCTATTCGGCTATGACTGGGCACAACAGACAATCGGCTGCTCTGATGCCGCCG
TGTTCCGGCTGTCAGCGCAGGGGCGCCCGGTTCTTTTTGTCAAGACCGACCTGTCCGGTGCCCTGAATGA
ACTGCAAGACGAGGCAGCGCGGCTATCGTGGCTGGCCACGACGGGCGTTCCTTGCGCAGCTGTGCTCGAC
GTTGTCACTGAAGCGGGAAGGGACTGGCTGCTATTGGGCGAAGTGCCGGGGCAGGATCTCCTGTCATCTC
ACCTTGCTCCTGCCGAGAAAGTATCCATCATGGCTGATGCAATGCGGCGGCTGCATACGCTTGATCCGGC
TACCTGCCCATTCGACCACCAAGCGAAACATCGCATCGAGCGAGCACGTACTCGGATGGAAGCCGGTCTT
GTCGATCAGGATGATCTGGACGAAGAGCATCAGGGGCTCGCGCCAGCCGAACTGTTCGCCAGGCTCAAGG
CGAGCATGCCCGACGGCGAGGATCTCGTCGTGACCCATGGCGATGCCTGCTTGCCGAATATCATGGTGGA
AAATGGCCGCTTTTCTGGATTCATCGACTGTGGCCGGCTGGGTGTGGCGGACCGCTATCAGGACATAGCG
TTGGCTACCCGTGATATTGCTGAAGAGCTTGGCGGCGAATGGGCTGACCGCTTCCTCGTGCTTTACGGTA
TCGCCGCTCCCGATTCGCAGCGCATCGCCTTCTATCGCCTTCTTGACGAGTTCTTCTGAGCGGGACTCTG
GGGTTCGAAATGACCGACCAAGCGACGCCCAACCTGCCATCACGAGATTTCGATTCCACCGCCGCCTTCT
ATGAAAGGTTGGGCTTCGGAATCGTTTTCCGGGACGCCGGCTGGATGATCCTCCAGCGCGGGGATCTCAT
GCTGGAGTTCTTCGCCCACCCTAGGGGGAGGCTAACTGAAACACGGAAGGAGACAATACCGGAAGGAACC
CGCGCTATGACGGCAATAAAAAGACAGAATAAAACGCACGGTGTTGGGTCGTTTGTTCATAAACGCGGGG
TTCGGTCCCAGGGCTGGCACTCTGTCGATACCCCACCGAGACCCCATTGGGGCCAATACGCCCGCGTTTC
TTCCTTTTCCCCACCCCACCCCCCAAGTTCGGGTGAAGGCCCAGGGCTCGCAGCCAACGTCGGGGCGGCA
GGCCCTGCCATAGCCTCAGGTTACTCATATATACTTTAGATTGATTTAAAACTTCATTTTTAATTTAAAA
GGATCTAGGTGAAGATCCTTTTTGATAATCTCATGACCAAAATCCCTTAACGTGAGTTTTCGTTCCACTG
AGCGTCAGACCCCGTAGAAAAGATCAAAGGATCTTCTTGAGATCCTTTTTTTCTGCGCGTAATCTGCTGC
TTGCAAACAAAAAAACCACCGCTACCAGCGGTGGTTTGTTTGCCGGATCAAGAGCTACCAACTCTTTTTC
CGAAGGTAACTGGCTTCAGCAGAGCGCAGATACCAAATACTGTTCTTCTAGTGTAGCCGTAGTTAGGCCA
CCACTTCAAGAACTCTGTAGCACCGCCTACATACCTCGCTCTGCTAATCCTGTTACCAGTGGCTGCTGCC
AGTGGCGATAAGTCGTGTCTTACCGGGTTGGACTCAAGACGATAGTTACCGGATAAGGCGCAGCGGTCGG
GCTGAACGGGGGGTTCGTGCACACAGCCCAGCTTGGAGCGAACGACCTACACCGAACTGAGATACCTACA
GCGTGAGCTATGAGAAAGCGCCACGCTTCCCGAAGGGAGAAAGGCGGACAGGTATCCGGTAAGCGGCAGG
GTCGGAACAGGAGAGCGCACGAGGGAGCTTCCAGGGGGAAACGCCTGGTATCTTTATAGTCCTGTCGGGT
TTCGCCACCTCTGACTTGAGCGTCGATTTTTGTGATGCTCGTCAGGGGGGCGGAGCCTATGGAAAAACGC
CAGCAACGCGGCCTTTTTACGGTTCCTGGCCTTTTGCTGGCCTTTTGCTCACATGTTCTTTCCTGCGTTA
TCCCCTGATTCTGTGGATAACCGTATTACCGCCATGCAT
Features (pLannotate 1.2.2; 16 found; start..end, strand, type, name):
     61..364     +  enhancer       CMV enhancer: human cytomegalovirus immediate early enhancer
    365..568     +  promoter       CMV promoter: human cytomegalovirus (CMV) immediate early promoter
    619..1326    +  CDS            mCherry: mCherry is a basic (constitutively fluorescent) red fluorescent protein published in 2004, derived from Discosoma sp.. It is reported to be a very rapidly-maturing monomer with low acid sensitivity.
   1327..1362    +  misc_feature   MCS (fragment): multiple cloning site
   1363..5454    +  CDS            PLEKHH1: PKHH1_HUMAN - Also known as KIAA1200. Experimental evidence at transcript level: Swiss-Prot protein existence level 2. From Homo sapiens (Human).
   5457..5484    +  misc_feature   MCS (fragment): multiple cloning site
   5501..5585    +  CDS            large T antigen (fragment): large T antigen from SV40 (simian virus 40)
   5608..5729    +  polyA_signal   SV40 poly(A) signal: SV40 polyadenylation signal
   5763..6191    -  rep_origin     f1 ori (sequence partly withheld): f1 bacteriophage origin of replication; arrow indicates direction of (+) strand synthesis
   6218..6322    +  promoter       AmpR promoter: bla
   6324..6681    +  promoter       SV40 promoter: SV40 enhancer and early promoter
   6716..7510    +  CDS            NeoR/KanR: aminoglycoside phosphotransferase from Tn5; aph(3')-II (or nptII); confers resistance to neomycin, kanamycin, and G418 (Geneticin®)
   7531..7683    +  CDS            ble (fragment): BLE_KLEPN - Experimental evidence at protein level: Swiss-Prot protein existence level 1. Binding protein with a strong affinity to the bleomycin family of antibiotics. Binds to CL990; an antimitotic-antibiotic compound. From Klebsiella pneumoniae.
   7742..7789    +  polyA_signal   HSV TK poly(A) signal: herpes simplex virus thymidine kinase polyadenylation signal (Cole and Stacy, 1985)
   7880..7896    -  polyA_signal   bGH poly(A) signal (fragment): bovine growth hormone polyadenylation signal
   8118..8706    +  rep_origin     ori: high-copy-number ColE1/pMB1/pBR322/pUC origin of replication
