[The description below was written by a language model from this plasmid's Addgene catalogue record and pLannotate feature annotations shown in this document.]
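Description:
Cherry-Plekhh1 5 silent mutations is a mammalian expression plasmid of about 8.8 kb built on the Clontech pmCherry-C1 backbone. It is propagated in E. coli from a high-copy ColE1/pUC-type origin and selected with kanamycin. The single NeoR/KanR (Tn5 aminoglycoside phosphotransferase) gene sits behind tandem bacterial (bla) and SV40 early promoters and is terminated by the HSV TK polyadenylation signal, so the same marker gives kanamycin resistance in bacteria and can give G418 resistance in transfected mammalian cells. An f1 origin is also present. The short annotated fragments of SV40 large T antigen, ble and the bGH poly(A) signal appear to be backbone remnants or partial annotation matches rather than functional elements.

The expression cassette uses the human CMV immediate-early enhancer and promoter to drive an open reading frame in which mCherry is fused, through a short stretch of residual multiple cloning site, to the N-terminus of full-length human PLEKHH1 (about 4.1 kb, inserted by Gibson assembly). The transcript ends at the SV40 polyadenylation signal. The insert carries five silent nucleotide substitutions within the target site of a Plekhh1 siRNA. These leave the encoded protein unchanged, and such changes are normally made so that the transcript escapes knockdown by that siRNA. On that basis the plasmid would suit rescue experiments, in which endogenous Plekhh1 is depleted and the red fluorescent fusion is re-expressed to test specificity and follow the protein's localisation in live or fixed cells, although the record states the purpose only as expressing the Cherry-labelled mutant. The associated study concerns Plekhh1 as a myosin 1 partner and EphB2 effector that controls the cortical actin network during cell repulsion.
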