Addgene plasmid #187373: Cherry-Plekhh1 5 silent mutations
Purpose: Expresses human Plekhh1 with 5 silent mutations labelled with Cherry
Depositing lab: Evelyne Coudrier. Depositing organization: Institut Curie. Publication: Plekhh1, a partner of myosin 1 and an effector of EphB2, controls the cortical actin network during cell repulsion. Prosperi MT, Pernier J, Lachuer H, Coudrier E. J Cell Sci. 2021 Dec 1;134(23). pii: 272686. doi: 10.1242/jcs.258802. Epub 2021 Dec 6. PubMed 34723325.
Backbone
  Vector backbone: pmCherry-C1
  Backbone manufacturer: Clontech
  Vector type: Mammalian Expression
Growth in bacteria
  Bacterial resistance: Kanamycin, 50 μg/mL
  Growth temperature: 37°C
  Growth strain: DH5alpha
  Copy number: High Copy
Gene/Insert
  Gene/Insert name: Plekhh1 with 5 silent mutations
  Species: H. sapiens (human)
  Insert size (bp): 4095
  Mutation: Five silent mutations at the Plekhh1 siRNA site (CAGGAAGACCAGCGGACTA) to CAG[A]AA[A]AC[A]AG[T]GG[T]CTA
  Promoter: CMV
  Tag / fusion protein: mCherry (N terminal on backbone)
  Cloning method: Gibson Cloning
  Sequencing primers: 5′ EGFP-N
Terms and licenses: Academic/Nonprofit Terms; Industry Terms: Not Available to Industry
How to cite: Cherry-Plekhh1 5 silent mutations was a gift from Evelyne Coudrier (Addgene plasmid # 187373 ; http://n2t.net/addgene:187373 ; RRID:Addgene_187373)
